Addgene plasmid #157434: pD649-HAsp-LBP-COMP5AP-AviTag-9xHis
Purpose: Mammalian expression of secreted protein fused to COMP5AP-AviTag-9xHis.
Depositing lab: Chris Garcia. Depositing organization: Stanford University. Publication: A Human IgSF Cell-Surface Interactome Reveals a Complex Network of Protein-Protein Interactions. Wojtowicz WM, Vielmetter J, Fernandes RA, Siepe DH, Eastman CL, Chisholm GB, Cox S, Klock H, Anderson PW, Rue SM, Miller JJ, Glaser SM, Bragstad ML, Vance J, Lam AW, Lesley SA, Zinn K, Garcia KC. Cell. 2020 Aug 20;182(4):1027-1043.e17. doi: 10.1016/j.cell.2020.07.025. PubMed 32822567.
Backbone
  Vector backbone: pD649
  Backbone size w/o insert (bp): 7153
  Vector type: Mammalian Expression
Growth in bacteria
  Bacterial resistance: Ampicillin, 100 μg/mL
  Growth temperature: 37°C
  Growth strain: DH5alpha
  Copy number: High Copy
Gene/Insert
  Gene/Insert name: LBP
  Species: H. sapiens (human)
  Insert size (bp): 1368
  Entrez Gene: LBP (a.k.a. BPIFD2)
  Promoter: CMV/SP6
  Tag / fusion protein: COMP5AP-AviTag-9xHis (C terminal on backbone)
  Cloning method: Restriction Enzyme; 5′ cloning site GCGGCCGC (not destroyed); 3′ cloning site GGCGCGCC (not destroyed)
  Sequencing primers: 5′ ATTTAGGTGACACTATAG; 3′ CGTCGCACTCCATCACGGTG
Resource information
  A portion of this plasmid was derived from a plasmid made by: synthesis by ThermoFisher
Terms and licenses: Academic/Nonprofit Terms; Industry Terms: Not Available to Industry
Depositor comments: Some plasmids in this collection may have an IS4-like element ISVsa5 family transposase upstream of the CMV promoter.
How to cite: pD649-HAsp-LBP-COMP5AP-AviTag-9xHis was a gift from Chris Garcia (Addgene plasmid # 157434 ; http://n2t.net/addgene:157434 ; RRID:Addgene_157434)
