[The description below was written by a language model from this plasmid's Addgene catalogue record and pLannotate feature annotations shown in this document.]
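Description:
pD649-HAsp-LBP-COMP5AP-AviTag-9xHis is a mammalian expression plasmid of about 8.5 kb, built on the pD649 backbone, for producing a secreted, tagged form of human lipopolysaccharide-binding protein (LBP). It is propagated in E. coli as a high-copy plasmid through a ColE1/pUC-type origin and selected with ampicillin via the β-lactamase gene. The annotation also shows an SV40 early/EM7 promoter pair driving a puromycin N-acetyltransferase coding region followed by an SV40 poly(A) signal, which would allow puromycin selection in mammalian cells, although the record does not describe that use. Short fragments of KanR, lacZα, ble and the f1 origin appear to be non-functional remnants. The depositor notes that some plasmids in this collection may carry an IS4-like transposase insertion upstream of the CMV promoter; none is annotated here.

The expression cassette uses the CMV enhancer and immediate-early promoter, a fragment of CMV intron A, and an SP6 promoter that serves as a sequencing primer site and could support in vitro transcription. A leader sequence precedes the insert: the name indicates an "HAsp" signal peptide, while the annotation tool matched part of it to an immunoglobulin heavy chain signal sequence. The roughly 1.4 kb LBP insert sits between retained NotI and AscI sites. It is fused in frame at its C terminus to the coiled-coil region of rat cartilage oligomeric matrix protein, which drives pentamerisation, then to human placental alkaline phosphatase as an enzymatic reporter, an AviTag for site-specific biotinylation, and a polyhistidine tag for purification. A bGH poly(A) signal ends the transcript. The resulting high-avidity pentameric, enzyme-labelled protein suits detection of weak extracellular protein–protein interactions, consistent with the associated human cell-surface interactome screen.
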