Features (pLannotate 1.2.2; 24 found; start..end, strand, type, name):
    119..143     -  CDS            KanR (fragment): aminoglycoside phosphotransferase; aph(3')-Ia; confers resistance to kanamycin
    254..842     +  rep_origin     ori: high-copy-number ColE1/pMB1/pBR322/pUC origin of replication
   1067..1084    +  terminator     rrnB T2 terminator (fragment): transcription terminator T2 from the E. coli rrnB gene
   1109..1128    -  CDS            lacZα (fragment): LacZα fragment of β-galactosidase; lacZ fragment
   1584..1600    +  protein_bind   lac operator: The lac repressor binds to the lac operator to inhibit transcription in E. coli. This inhibition can be relieved by adding lactose or isopropyl-β-D-thiogalactopyranoside (IPTG). lac repressor encoded by lacI
   1843..2146    +  enhancer       CMV enhancer: human cytomegalovirus immediate early enhancer
   2147..2350    +  promoter       CMV promoter: human cytomegalovirus (CMV) immediate early promoter
   2486..2529    +  intron         CMV intron (fragment): modified intron A from human cytomegalovirus
   2581..2599    +  promoter       SP6 promoter: promoter for bacteriophage SP6 RNA polymerase
   2603..2640    +  CDS            IgH signal sequence (fragment): signal sequence from the mouse immunoglobulin heavy chain variable region
   2740..4116    +  CDS            LBP: LBP_HUMAN - Experimental evidence at protein level: Swiss-Prot protein existence level 1. Plays a role in the innate immune response. Binds to the lipid A moiety of bacterial lipopolysaccharides (LPS), a glycolipid present in the outer membrane of all Gram-negative bacteria (PubMed:7517398, PubMed:24120359). Acts as an affinity enhancer for CD14, facilitating its association with LPS. Promotes the release of cytokines in response to bacterial lipopolysaccharide (PubMed:7517398, PubMed:24120359). From Homo sapiens (Human).
   4213..4392    +  CDS            Comp (fragment): COMP_RAT - Experimental evidence at protein level: Swiss-Prot protein existence level 1. May play a role in the structural integrity of cartilage via its interaction with other extracellular matrix proteins such as the collagens and fibronectin. Can mediate the interaction of chondrocytes with the cartilage extracellular matrix through interaction with cell surface integrin receptors. Could play a role in the pathogenesis of osteoarthritis. Potent suppressor of apoptosis in both primary chondrocytes and transformed cells. Suppresses apoptosis by blocking the activation of caspase-3 and by indu
   4380..5832    +  CDS            SEAP (fragment): secreted alkaline phosphatase from human placenta The natural enzyme has a C-terminal transmembrane sequence that is replaced by a GPI anchor.
   5857..5898    +  CDS            AviTag™ (fragment): peptide tag that allows for enzymatic biotinylation
   5902..5925    +  CDS            8xHis: 8xHis affinity tag
   6071..6182    +  polyA_signal   bGH poly(A) signal: bovine growth hormone polyadenylation signal
   6183..6291    +  rep_origin     f1 ori (fragment): f1 bacteriophage origin of replication; arrow indicates direction of (+) strand synthesis
   6305..6634    +  promoter       SV40 promoter: SV40 enhancer and early promoter
   6682..6729    +  promoter       EM7 promoter: synthetic bacterial promoter&nbsp
   6748..7347    +  CDS            PuroR (fragment): puromycin N-acetyltransferase; pac from Streptomyces; confers resistance to puromycin
   7357..7482    +  CDS            ble (fragment): BLE_KLEPN - Experimental evidence at protein level: Swiss-Prot protein existence level 1. Binding protein with a strong affinity to the bleomycin family of antibiotics. Binds to CL990; an antimitotic-antibiotic compound. From Klebsiella pneumoniae.
   7477..7598    +  polyA_signal   SV40 poly(A) signal: SV40 polyadenylation signal
   7651..8511    -  CDS            AmpR: β-lactamase; bla; confers resistance to ampicillin, carbenicillin, and related antibiotics
   8514..89      -  promoter       AmpR promoter (fragment) (across the origin): bla
>Addgene plasmid #157434 | pD649-HAsp-LBP-COMP5AP-AviTag-9xHis | depositor full sequence | sequence record 303977 | Full Sequence
TTTCAATATTATTGAAGCATTTATCAGGGTTATTGTCTCATGAGCGGATACATATTTGAATGTATTTAGA
AAAATAAACAAATAGGGGTCAGTGTTACAACCAATTAACCAATTCTGAACATTATCGCGAGCCCATTTAT
ACCTGAATATGGCTCATAACACCCCTTGCTCATGACCAAAATCCCTTAACGTGAGTTACGCGCGCGTCGT
TCCACTGAGCGTCAGACCCCGTAGAAAAGATCAAAGGATCTTCTTGAGATCCTTTTTTTCTGCGCGTAAT
CTGCTGCTTGCAAACAAAAAAACCACCGCTACCAGCGGTGGTTTGTTTGCCGGATCAAGAGCTACCAACT
CTTTTTCCGAAGGTAACTGGCTTCAGCAGAGCGCAGATACCAAATACTGTTCTTCTAGTGTAGCCGTAGT
TAGCCCACCACTTCAAGAACTCTGTAGCACCGCCTACATACCTCGCTCTGCTAATCCTGTTACCAGTGGC
TGCTGCCAGTGGCGATAAGTCGTGTCTTACCGGGTTGGACTCAAGACGATAGTTACCGGATAAGGCGCAG
CGGTCGGGCTGAACGGGGGGTTCGTGCACACAGCCCAGCTTGGAGCGAACGACCTACACCGAACTGAGAT
ACCTACAGCGTGAGCTATGAGAAAGCGCCACGCTTCCCGAAGGGAGAAAGGCGGACAGGTATCCGGTAAG
CGGCAGGGTCGGAACAGGAGAGCGCACGAGGGAGCTTCCAGGGGGAAACGCCTGGTATCTTTATAGTCCT
GTCGGGTTTCGCCACCTCTGACTTGAGCGTCGATTTTTGTGATGCTCGTCAGGGGGGCGGAGCCTATGGA
AAAACGCCAGCAACGCGGCCTTTTTACGGTTCCTGGCCTTTTGCTGGCCTTTTGCTCACATGTTCTTTCC
TGCGTTATCCCCTGATTCTGTGGATAACCGTATTACCGCCTTTGAGTGAGCTGATACCGCTCGCCGCAGC
CGAACGACCGAGCGCAGCGAGTCAGTGAGCGAGGAAGCGGAAGGCGAGAGTAGGGAACTGCCAGGCATCA
AACTAAGCAGAAGGCCCCTGACGGATGGCCTTTTTGCGTTTCTACAAACTCTTTCTGTGTTGTAAAACGA
CGGCCAGTCTTAAGCTCGGGCCCCCTGGGCGGTTCTGATAACGAGTAATCGTTAATCCGCAAATAACGTA
AAAACCCGCTTCGGCGGGTTTTTTTATGGGGGGAGTTTAGGGAAAGAGCATTTGTCAGAATATTTAAGGG
CGCCTGTCACTTTGCTTGATATATGAGAATTATTTAACCTTATAAATGAGAAAAAAGCAACGCACTTTAA
ATAAGATACGTTGCTTTTTCGATTGATGAACACCTATAATTAAACTATTCATCTATTATTTATGATTTTT
TGTATATACAATATTTCTAGTTTGTTAAAGAGAATTAAGAAAATAAATCTCGAAAATAATAAAGGGAAAA
TCAGTTTTTGATATCAAAATTATACATGTCAACGATAATACAAAATATAATACAAACTATAAGATGTTAT
CAGTATTTATTATCATTTAGAATAAATTTTGTGTCGCCCTTAATTGTGAGCGGATAACAATTACGAGCTT
CATGCACAGTGGCGTTGACTCAATATTGGCCATTAGCCATATTATTCATTGGTTATATAGCATAAATCAA
TATTGGCTATTGGCCATTGCATACGTTGTATCTATATCATAATATGTACATTTATATTGGCTCATGTCCA
ATATGACCGCCATGTTGGCATTGATTATTGACTAGTTATTAATAGTAATCAATTACGGGGTCATTAGTTC
ATAGCCCATATATGGAGTTCCGCGTTACATAACTTACGGTAAATGGCCCGCCTGGCTGACCGCCCAACGA
CCCCCGCCCATTGACGTCAATAATGACGTATGTTCCCATAGTAACGCCAATAGGGACTTTCCATTGACGT
CAATGGGTGGAGTATTTACGGTAAACTGCCCACTTGGCAGTACATCAAGTGTATCATATGCCAAGTACGC
CCCCTATTGACGTCAATGACGGTAAATGGCCCGCCTGGCATTATGCCCAGTACATGACCTTATGGGACTT
TCCTACTTGGCAGTACATCTACGTATTAGTCATCGCTATTACCATGGTGATGCGGTTTTGGCAGTACATC
AATGGGCGTGGATAGCGGTTTGACTCACGGGGATTTCCAAGTCTCCACCCCATTGACGTCAATGGGAGTT
TGTTTTGGCACCAAAATCAACGGGACTTTCCAAAATGTCGTAACAACTCCGCCCCATTGACGCAAATGGG
CGGTAGGCGTGTACGGTGGGAGGTCTATATAAGCAGAGCTCGTTTAGTGAACCGTCAGATCGCCTGGAGA
CGCCATCCACGCTGTTTTGACCTCCATAGAAGACACCGGGACCGATCCAGCCTCCGCGGCCGGGAACGGT
GCATTGGAACGCGGATTCCCCGTGCCAAGAGTGACGTAAGTACCGCCTATAGAGTCTATAGGCCCACCCC
CTTGGCTTCGTTAGAACGCGGCTACAATTAATACATAACCTTATGTATCATACACATACGATTTAGGTGA
CACTATAGAATAACATCCACTTTGCCTTTCTCTCCACAGGTGTCCACTCCCAGGTCCAACTGCACCTCGG
TTCTATCGAAAACGCGCCTGCTAGCGCCACCATGAAGACCATCATTGCCCTGAGCTACATCTTCTGCCTG
GTGTTCGCTGCGGCCGCCGCAAATCCTGGACTGGTGGCCAGAATCACCGACAAGGGCCTGCAGTATGCCG
CTCAAGAAGGACTGCTGGCCCTGCAGTCTGAGCTGCTGAGAATCACCCTGCCTGACTTCACCGGCGACCT
GAGAATCCCTCACGTTGGCAGAGGCAGATACGAGTTCCACAGCCTGAACATCCACAGCTGCGAGCTGCTG
CACTCTGCTCTCAGACCTGTTCCTGGACAGGGCCTGAGCCTGAGCATCAGCGATAGCAGCATCAGAGTGC
AAGGCCGGTGGAAAGTGCGCAAGAGCTTCTTCAAGCTGCAAGGCAGCTTCGACGTGTCCGTGAAGGGCAT
CAGCATCTCCGTGAATCTGCTGCTGGGCAGCGAGTCTAGCGGCAGACCTACAGTGACAGCCAGCTCCTGC
AGCTCCGATATCGCCGACGTGGAAGTGGACATGTCTGGCGATCTTGGCTGGCTGCTGAACCTGTTCCACA
ACCAGATCGAGAGCAAGTTCCAGAAGGTGCTGGAAAGCCGGATCTGCGAGATGATCCAGAAAAGCGTGTC
CAGCGACCTGCAGCCTTACCTGCAGACACTGCCTGTGACCACCGAGATCGACAGCTTCGCCGACATCGAC
TACAGCCTGGTGGAAGCCCCTAGAGCCACAGCTCAGATGCTGGAAGTGATGTTCAAGGGCGAGATCTTCC
ACCGGAACCACAGATCCCCAGTGACACTGCTGGCTGCCGTGATGTCTCTGCCCGAGGAACACAACAAGAT
GGTGTACTTCGCCATCAGCGACTACGTGTTCAACACCGCAAGCCTGGTGTACCACGAGGAAGGCTACCTG
AACTTCAGCATCACCGACGACATGATCCCTCCAGACAGCAACATCCGGCTGACCACCAAGTCCTTCAGAC
CCTTCGTGCCCAGACTGGCCAGACTGTACCCCAACATGAACCTGGAACTGCAGGGAAGCGTGCCAAGCGC
TCCCCTGCTTAATTTCAGCCCCGGCAATCTGAGCGTGGACCCCTACATGGAAATCGACGCCTTCGTGCTG
CTGCCCTCCAGCTCCAAAGAACCCGTGTTCAGACTGTCCGTGGCCACCAATGTGTCCGCCACACTGACCT
TCAACACCTCCAAGATCACCGGCTTTCTGAAGCCCGGCAAAGTGAAGGTGGAACTGAAAGAAAGCAAAGT
GGGCCTGTTCAACGCCGAACTGCTGGAAGCCCTGCTGAACTACTACATCCTGAACACATTCTACCCCAAG
TTCAACGACAAGCTGGCCGAGGGCTTTCCCCTGCCACTGCTGAAAAGGGTGCAGCTGTATGACCTGGGGC
TGCAGATCCACAAGGACTTTCTGTTTCTGGGCGCCAACGTGCAGTACATGAGAGTTGGCGCGCCGGAAGA
TCAAGTTGATCCAAGATTGATTGATGGCAAGGGCGGATCTCTGGAGGTGCTGTTCCAGGGACCAGGCGGA
AGCGGCAATCCCGGCGGCGATCTGGCCCCCCAGATGCTGCGCGAGCTGCAGGAGACCAATGCCGCCCTGC
AGGACGTGCGCGAGCTGCTGCGCCACCGCGTGAAGGAGATCACCTTCCTGAAGAACACCGTGATGGAGTG
CGACGCCTGCGGTATGCAGCCCTCTAGAGGCTCCGGCTCCATCATCCCAGTTGAGGAGGAGAACCCGGAC
TTCTGGAACCGCGAGGCAGCCGAGGCCCTGGGTGCCGCCAAGAAGCTGCAGCCTGCACAGACAGCCGCCA
AGAACCTCATCATCTTCCTGGGCGATGGGATGGGGGTGTCTACGGTGACAGCTGCCAGGATCCTAAAAGG
GCAGAAGAAGGACAAACTGGGGCCTGAGATACCCCTGGCCATGGACCGCTTCCCATATGTGGCTCTGTCC
AAGACATACAATGTAGACAAACATGTGCCAGACAGTGGAGCCACAGCCACGGCCTACCTGTGCGGGGTCA
AGGGCAACTTCCAGACCATTGGCTTGAGTGCAGCCGCCCGCTTTAACCAGTGCAACACGACACGCGGCAA
CGAGGTCATCTCCGTGATGAATCGGGCCAAGAAAGCAGGGAAGTCAGTGGGAGTGGTAACCACCACACGA
GTGCAGCACGCCTCGCCAGCCGGCACCTACGCCCACACGGTGAACCGCAACTGGTACTCGGACGCCGACG
TGCCTGCCTCGGCCCGCCAGGAGGGGTGCCAGGACATCGCTACGCAGCTCATCTCCAACATGGACATTGA
CGTGATCCTAGGTGGAGGCCGAAAGTACATGTTTCGCATGGGAACCCCAGACCCTGAGTACCCAGATGAC
TACAGCCAAGGTGGGACCAGGCTGGACGGGAAGAATCTGGTGCAGGAATGGCTGGCGAAGCGCCAGGGTG
CCCGGTATGTGTGGAACCGCACTGAGCTCATGCAGGCTTCCCTGGACCCGTCTGTGACCCATCTCATGGG
TCTCTTTGAGCCTGGAGACATGAAATACGAGATCCACCGAGACTCCACACTGGACCCCTCCCTGATGGAG
ATGACAGAGGCTGCCCTGCGCCTGCTGAGCAGGAACCCCCGCGGCTTCTTCCTCTTCGTGGAGGGTGGTC
GCATCGACCATGGTCATCATGAAAGCAGGGCTTACCGGGCACTGACTGAGACGATCATGTTCGACGACGC
CATTGAGAGGGCGGGCCAGCTCACCAGCGAGGAGGACACGCTGAGCCTCGTCACTGCCGACCACTCCCAC
GTCTTCTCCTTCGGAGGCTACCCCCTGCGAGGGAGCTCCATCTTCGGGCTGGCCCCTGGCAAGGCCCGGG
ACAGGAAGGCCTACACGGTCCTCCTATACGGAAACGGTCCAGGCTATGTGCTCAAGGACGGCGCCCGGCC
GGATGTTACCGAGAGCGAGAGCGGGAGCCCCGAGTATCGGCAGCAGTCAGCAGTGCCCCTGGACGAAGAG
ACCCACGCAGGCGAGGACGTGGCGGTGTTCGCGCGCGGCCCGCAGGCGCACCTGGTTCACGGCGTGCAGG
AGCAGACCTTCATAGCGCACGTCATGGCCTTCGCCGCCTGCCTGGAGCCCTACACCGCCTGCGACCTGGC
GCCCCCCGCCGGCACCACCGACGCCGCGCACCCGGGTGGCGGAGGACTGAACGACATCTTCGAGGCTCAG
AAAATCGAATGGCACGAACATCACCATCACCATCACCATCACCATTAAGGCCGGCCTGTAGTCACTGGCA
CAACGCGTTACCCGGTAAGCCAATCGGGTATACACGGTCGTCATACTGCAGACAGGGTTCTTCTACTTTG
CAAGATAGTCTTGAGTAGTAAAATAAATAGATAGAGAAAATCAGCCTCGACTGTGCCTTCTAGTTGCCAG
CCATCTGTTGTTTGCCCCTCCCCCGTGCCTTCCTTGACCCTGGAAGGTGCCACTCCCACTGTCCTTTCCT
AATAAAATGAGGAAATTGCATCACAACACTCAACCCTATCTCGGTCTATTCTTTTGATTTATAAGGGATT
TTGCCGATTTCGGCCTATTGGTTAAAAAATGAGCTGATTTAACAAAAATTTAACGCGAATTAATTCTGTG
GAATGTGTGTCAGTTAGGGTGTGGAAAGTCCCCAGGCTCCCCAGCAGGCAGAAGTATGCAAAGCATGCAT
CTCAATTAGTCAGCAACCAGGTGTGGAAAGTCCCCAGGCTCCCCAGCAGGCAGAAGTATGCAAAGCATGC
ATCTCAATTAGTCAGCAACCATAGTCCCGCCCCTAACTCCGCCCATCCCGCCCCTAACTCCGCCCAGTTC
CGCCCATTCTCCGCCCCATGGCTGACTAATTTTTTTTATTTATGCAGAGGCCGAGGCCGCCTCTGCCTCT
GAGCTATTCCAGAAGTAGTGAGGAGGCTTTTTTGGAGGCCTAGGCTTTTGCAAAAAGCTCCCGGGAGCTT
GTATATCCATTTTCGGATCTGATCAGCACGTGTTGACAATTAATCATCGGCATAGTATATCGGCATAGTA
TAATACGACAAGGTGAGGAACTAAACCATGACCGAGTACAAGCCCACGGTGCGCCTCGCCACCCGCGACG
ACGTCCCCAGGGCCGTACGCACCCTCGCCGCCGCGTTCGCCGACTACCCCGCCACGCGCCACACCGTCGA
TCCGGACCGCCACATCGAGCGGGTCACCGAGCTGCAAGAACTCTTCCTCACGCGCGTCGGGCTCGACATC
GGCAAGGTGTGGGTCGCGGACGACGGCGCCGCGGTGGCGGTCTGGACCACGCCGGAGAGCGTCGAAGCGG
GGGCGGTGTTCGCCGAGATCGGCCCGCGCATGGCCGAGTTGAGCGGTTCCCGGCTGGCCGCGCAGCAACA
GATGGAAGGCCTCCTGGCGCCGCACCGGCCCAAGGAGCCCGCGTGGTTCCTGGCCACCGTCGGCGTCTCG
CCCGACCACCAGGGCAAGGGTCTGGGCAGCGCCGTCGTGCTCCCCGGAGTGGAGGCGGCCGAGCGCGCCG
GGGTGCCCGCCTTCCTGGAGACATCCGCGCCCCGCAACCTCCCCTTCTACGAGCGGCTCGGCTTCACCGT
CACCGCCGACGTCGAGGTGCCCGAAGGACCGCGCACCTGGTGCATGACCCGCAAGCCCGGTGCCTGACAC
GTGCTACGAGATTTCGATTCCACCGCCGCCTTCTATGAAAGGTTGGGCTTCGGAATCGTTTTCCGGGACG
CCGGCTGGATGATCCTCCAGCGCGGGGATCTCATGCTGGAGTTCTTCGCCCACCCCAACTTGTTTATTGC
AGCTTATAATGGTTACAAATAAAGCAATAGCATCACAAATTTCACAAATAAAGCATTTTTTTCACTGCAT
TCTAGTTGTGGTTTGTCCAAACTCATCAATGTATCTTATCATGTCTGTATACCGTCGACCTCTAGCTAGA
GCTTGGCGTAATCATGGTCATTACCAATGCTTAATCAGTGAGGCACCTATCTCAGCGATCTGTCTATTTC
GTTCATCCATAGTTGCCTGACTCCCCGTCGTGTAGATAACTACGATACGGGAGGGCTTACCATCTGGCCC
CAGCGCTGCGATGATACCGCGAGAACCACGCTCACCGGCTCCGGATTTATCAGCAATAAACCAGCCAGCC
GGAAGGGCCGAGCGCAGAAGTGGTCCTGCAACTTTATCCGCCTCCATCCAGTCTATTAATTGTTGCCGGG
AAGCTAGAGTAAGTAGTTCGCCAGTTAATAGTTTGCGCAACGTTGTTGCCATCGCTACAGGCATCGTGGT
GTCACGCTCGTCGTTTGGTATGGCTTCATTCAGCTCCGGTTCCCAACGATCAAGGCGAGTTACATGATCC
CCCATGTTGTGCAAAAAAGCGGTTAGCTCCTTCGGTCCTCCGATCGTTGTCAGAAGTAAGTTGGCCGCAG
TGTTATCACTCATGGTTATGGCAGCACTGCATAATTCTCTTACTGTCATGCCATCCGTAAGATGCTTTTC
TGTGACTGGTGAGTACTCAACCAAGTCATTCTGAGAATAGTGTATGCGGCGACCGAGTTGCTCTTGCCCG
GCGTCAATACGGGATAATACCGCGCCACATAGCAGAACTTTAAAAGTGCTCATCATTGGAAAACGTTCTT
CGGGGCGAAAACTCTCAAGGATCTTACCGCTGTTGAGATCCAGTTCGATGTAACCCACTCGTGCACCCAA
CTGATCTTCAGCATCTTTTACTTTCACCAGCGTTTCTGGGTGAGCAAAAACAGGAAGGCAAAATGCCGCA
AAAAAGGGAATAAGGGCGACACGGAAATGTTGAATACTCATATTCTTCCTT
