>Addgene plasmid #157434 | pD649-HAsp-LBP-COMP5AP-AviTag-9xHis | depositor partial sequence | sequence record 303978 | insert (secreted protein)
GCAAATCCTGGACTGGTGGCCAGAATCACCGACAAGGGCCTGCAGTATGCCGCTCAAGAAGGACTGCTGG
CCCTGCAGTCTGAGCTGCTGAGAATCACCCTGCCTGACTTCACCGGCGACCTGAGAATCCCTCACGTTGG
CAGAGGCAGATACGAGTTCCACAGCCTGAACATCCACAGCTGCGAGCTGCTGCACTCTGCTCTCAGACCT
GTTCCTGGACAGGGCCTGAGCCTGAGCATCAGCGATAGCAGCATCAGAGTGCAAGGCCGGTGGAAAGTGC
GCAAGAGCTTCTTCAAGCTGCAAGGCAGCTTCGACGTGTCCGTGAAGGGCATCAGCATCTCCGTGAATCT
GCTGCTGGGCAGCGAGTCTAGCGGCAGACCTACAGTGACAGCCAGCTCCTGCAGCTCCGATATCGCCGAC
GTGGAAGTGGACATGTCTGGCGATCTTGGCTGGCTGCTGAACCTGTTCCACAACCAGATCGAGAGCAAGT
TCCAGAAGGTGCTGGAAAGCCGGATCTGCGAGATGATCCAGAAAAGCGTGTCCAGCGACCTGCAGCCTTA
CCTGCAGACACTGCCTGTGACCACCGAGATCGACAGCTTCGCCGACATCGACTACAGCCTGGTGGAAGCC
CCTAGAGCCACAGCTCAGATGCTGGAAGTGATGTTCAAGGGCGAGATCTTCCACCGGAACCACAGATCCC
CAGTGACACTGCTGGCTGCCGTGATGTCTCTGCCCGAGGAACACAACAAGATGGTGTACTTCGCCATCAG
CGACTACGTGTTCAACACCGCAAGCCTGGTGTACCACGAGGAAGGCTACCTGAACTTCAGCATCACCGAC
GACATGATCCCTCCAGACAGCAACATCCGGCTGACCACCAAGTCCTTCAGACCCTTCGTGCCCAGACTGG
CCAGACTGTACCCCAACATGAACCTGGAACTGCAGGGAAGCGTGCCAAGCGCTCCCCTGCTTAATTTCAG
CCCCGGCAATCTGAGCGTGGACCCCTACATGGAAATCGACGCCTTCGTGCTGCTGCCCTCCAGCTCCAAA
GAACCCGTGTTCAGACTGTCCGTGGCCACCAATGTGTCCGCCACACTGACCTTCAACACCTCCAAGATCA
CCGGCTTTCTGAAGCCCGGCAAAGTGAAGGTGGAACTGAAAGAAAGCAAAGTGGGCCTGTTCAACGCCGA
ACTGCTGGAAGCCCTGCTGAACTACTACATCCTGAACACATTCTACCCCAAGTTCAACGACAAGCTGGCC
GAGGGCTTTCCCCTGCCACTGCTGAAAAGGGTGCAGCTGTATGACCTGGGGCTGCAGATCCACAAGGACT
TTCTGTTTCTGGGCGCCAACGTGCAGTACATGAGAGTT
